>Addgene plasmid #103390 | LSB-hsa-miR-299-5p | depositor full sequence | sequence record 195829 | Full Sequence
AATTGAGGGGATAACGCAGGAAAGAACATGTGAGCAAAAGGCCAGCAAAAGGCCAGGAACCGTAAAAAGG
CCGCGTTGCTGGCGTTTTTCCATAGGCTCCGCCCCCCTGACGAGCATCACAAAAATCGACGCTCAAGTCA
GAGGTGGCGAAACCCGACAGGACTATAAAGATACCAGGCGTTTCCCCCTGGAAGCTCCCTCGTGCGCTCT
CCTGTTCCGACCCTGCCGCTTACCGGATACCTGTCCGCCTTTCTCCCTTCGGGAAGCGTGGCGCTTTCTC
ATAGCTCACGCTGTAGGTATCTCAGTTCGGTGTAGGTCGTTCGCTCCAAGCTGGGCTGTGTGCACGAACC
CCCCGTTCAGCCCGACCGCTGCGCCTTATCCGGTAACTATCGTCTTGAGTCCAACCCGGTAAGACACGAC
TTATCGCCACTGGCAGCAGCCACTGGTAACAGGATTAGCAGAGCGAGGTATGTAGGCGGTGCTACAGAGT
TCTTGAAGTGGTGGCCTAACTACGGCTACACTAGAAGAACAGTATTTGGTATCTGCGCTCTGCTGAAGCC
AGTTACCTTCGGAAAAAGAGTTGGTAGCTCTTGATCCGGCAAACAAACCACCGCTGGTAGCGGTGGTTTT
TTTGTTTGCAAGCAGCAGATTACGCGCAGAAAAAAAGGATCTCAAGAAGATCCTTTGATCTTTTCTACGG
GGTCTGACGCTCAGTGGAACGAAAACTCACGTTAAGGGATTTTGGTCATGAGATTATCAAAAAGGATCTT
CACCTAGATCCTTTTAAATTAAAAATGAAGTTTTAAATCAATCTAAAGTATATATGAGTAAACTTGGTCT
GACAGTTACCAATGCTTAATCAGTGAGGCACCTATCTCAGCGATCTGTCTATTTCGTTCATCCATAGTTG
CCTGACTCCCCGTCGTGTAGATAACTACGATACGGGAGGGCTTACCATCTGGCCCCAGTGCTGCAATGAT
ACCGCGAGAACCACGCTCACCGGCTCCAGATTTATCAGCAATAAACCAGCCAGCCGGAAGGGCCGAGCGC
AGAAGTGGTCCTGCAACTTTATCCGCCTCCATCCAGTCTATTAATTGTTGCCGGGAAGCTAGAGTAAGTA
GTTCGCCAGTTAATAGTTTGCGCAACGTTGTTGCCATTGCTACAGGCATCGTGGTGTCACGCTCGTCGTT
TGGTATGGCTTCATTCAGCTCCGGTTCCCAACGATCAAGGCGAGTTACATGATCCCCCATGTTGTGCAAA
AAAGCGGTTAGCTCCTTCGGTCCTCCGATCGTTGTCAGAAGTAAGTTGGCCGCAGTGTTATCACTCATGG
TTATGGCAGCACTGCATAATTCTCTTACTGTCATGCCATCCGTAAGATGCTTTTCTGTGACTGGTGAGTA
CTCAACCAAGTCATTCTGAGAATAGTGTATGCGGCGACCGAGTTGCTCTTGCCCGGCGTCAATACGGGAT
AATACCGCGCCACATAGCAGAACTTTAAAAGTGCTCATCATTGGAAAACGTTCTTCGGGGCGAAAACTCT
CAAGGATCTTACCGCTGTTGAGATCCAGTTCGATGTAACCCACTCGTGCACCCAACTGATCTTCAGCATC
TTTTACTTTCACCAGCGTTTCTGGGTGAGCAAAAACAGGAAGGCAAAATGCCGCAAAAAAGGGAATAAGG
GCGACACGGAAATGTTGAATACTCATACTCTTCCTTTTTCAATATTATTGAAGCATTTATCAGGGTTATT
GTCTCATGAGCGGATACATATTTGAATGTAGCTCCGAATTTCTCGAGGGCTTGTCGACGACGGCGGTCTC
CGTCGTCAGGATCATGAATTCGACCCGCCTGCCACCATGACCGAGTACAAGCCCACGGTGCGCCTCGCCA
CCCGCGACGACGTCCCCCGGGCCGTACGCACCCTCGCCGCCGCGTTCGCCGACTACCCCGCCACGCGCCA
CACCGTCGACCCGGACCGCCACATCGAGCGGGTCACCGAGCTGCAAGAACTCTTCCTCACGCGCGTCGGG
CTCGACATCGGCAAGGTGTGGGTCGCGGACGACGGCGCCGCGGTGGCGGTCTGGACCACGCCGGAGAGCG
TCGAAGCGGGGGCGGTGTTCGCCGAGATCGGCCCGCGCATGGCCGAGTTGAGCGGTTCCCGGCTGGCCGC
GCAGCAACAGATGGAAGGCCTCCTGGCGCCGCACCGGCCCAAGGAGCCCGCGTGGTTCCTGGCCACCGTC
GGCGTCTCGCCCGACCACCAGGGCAAGGGTCTGGGCAGCGCCGTCGTGCTCCCCGGAGTGGAGGCGGCCG
AGCGCGCCGGGGTGCCCGCCTTCCTGGAGACATCCGCGCCCCGCAACCTCCCCTTCTACGAGCGGCTCGG
CTTCACCGTCACCGCCGACGTCGAGGTGCCCGAAGGACCGCGCACCTGGTGCATGACCCGCAAGCCCGGT
GCCTGATACGCGTGAATTCACTCCTCAGGTGCAGGCTGCCTATCAGAAGGTGGTGGCTGGTGTGGCCAAT
GCCCTGGCTCACAAATACCACTGAGATCTTTTTCCCTCTGCCAAAAATTATGGGGACATCATGAAGCCCC
TTGAGCATCTGACTTCTGGCTAATAAAGGAAATTTATTTTCATTGCAATAGTGTGTTGGAATTTTTTGTG
TCTCTCACTCGGAAGGACATATGGGAGGGCAAATCATTTAAAACATCAGAATGAGTATTTGGTTTAGAGT
TTGGCAACATATGCCCATATGCTGGCTGCCATGAACAAAGGTTGGCTATAAAGAGGTCATCAGTATATGA
AACAGCCCCCTGCTGTCCATTCCTTATTCCATAGAAAAGCCTTGACTTGAGGTTAGATTTTTTTTATATT
TTGTTTTGTGTTATTTTTTTCTTTAACATCCCTAAAATTTTCCTTACATGTTTTACTAGCCAGATTTTTC
CTCCTCTCCTGACTACTCCCAGTCATAGCTGTCCCTCTTCTCTTATGGAGATCCCTCGACCTGCAGCCCA
AGCTTGAATTCTCTAGAATTACCCTGTTATCCCTATGCTTGGTTTACCGAGCTCTTATTGGTTTTCAAAC
TTCATTGACTGTGCCCAACGCGCCTGGGAGCTCACGGGGACAGCCCCCCCCCAAAGCCCCCAGGGATGTA
ATTACGTCCCTCCCCCGCTAGGGGGCAGCAGCGAGCCGCCCGGGGCTCCGCTCCGGTCCGGCGCTCCCCC
CGCATCCCCGAGCCGGCAGCGTGCGGGGACAGCCCGGGCACGGGGAAGGTGGCACGGGATCGCTTTCCTC
TGAACGCTTCTCGCTGCTCTTTGAGCCTGCAGACACCTGGGGGGATACGGGGAAAAAGCTAGGCTGAAAG
ACCGGTTCTTAGAATGACACGCGCCTGGGAGCTCACGGGGACAGCCCCCCCCCAAAGCCCCCAGGGATGT
AATTACGTCCCTCCCCCGCTAGGGGGCAGCAGCGAGCCGCCCGGGGCTCCGCTCCGGTCCGGCGCTCCCC
CCGCATCCCCGAGCCGGCAGCGTGCGGGGACAGCCCGGGCACGGGGAAGGTGGCACGGGATCGCTTTCCT
CTGAACGCTTCTCGCTGCTCTTTGAGCCTGCAGACACCTGGGGGGATACGGGGAAAAAGCTAACTTCTGA
GACGACAACTTTGTATAGAAAAGTTGGCTCCGAATTCGCCCTTGACAGCAGAGATCCAGTTTGGTTAATT
AATTGGCTCCGGTGCCCGTCAGTGGGCAGAGCGCACATCGCCCACAGTCCCCGAGAAGTTGTGGGGAGGG
GTCGGCAATTGAACCGGTGCCTAGAGAAGGTGGCGCGGGGTAAACTGGGAAAGTGATGTCGTGTACTGGC
TCCGCCTTTTTCCCGAGGGTGGGGGAGAACCGTATATAAGTGCAGTAGTCGCCGTGAACGTTCTTTTTCG
CAACGGGTTTGCCGCCAGAACACAGGTAAGTGCCGTGTGTGGTTCCCGCGGGCCTGGCCTCTTTACGGGT
TATGGCCCTTGCGTGCCTTGAATTACTTCCACCTGGCTGCAGTACGTGATTCTTGATCCCGAGCTTCGGG
TTGGAAGTGGGTGGGAGAGTTCGAGGCCTTGCGCTTAAGGAGCCCCTTCGCCTCGTGCTTGAGTTGAGGC
CTGGCCTGGGCGCTGGGGCCGCCGCGTGCGAATCTGGTGGCACCTTCGCGCCTGTCTCGCTGCTTTCGAT
AAGTCTCTAGCCATTTAAAATTTTTGATGACCTGCTGCGACGCTTTTTTTCTGGCAAGATAGTCTTGTAA
ATGCGGGCCAAGATCTGCACACTGGTATTTCGGTTTTTGGGGCCGCGGGCGGCGACGGGGCCCGTGCGTC
CCAGCGCACATGTTCGGCGAGGCGGGGCCTGCGAGCGCGGCCACCGAGAATCGGACGGGGGTAGTCTCAA
GCTGGCCGGCCTGCTCTGGTGCCTGGCCTCGCGCCGCCGTGTATCGCCCCGCCCTGGGCGGCAAGGCTGG
CCCGGTCGGCACCAGTTGCGTGAGCGGAAAGATGGCCGCTTCCCGGCCCTGCTGCAGGGAGCTCAAAATG
GAGGACGCGGCGCTCGGGAGAGCGGGCGGGTGAGTCACCCACACAAAGGAAAAGGGCCTTTCCGTCCTCA
GCCGTCGCTTCATGTGACTCCACGGAGTACCGGGCGCCGTCCAGGCACCTCGATTAGTTCTCGAGCTTTT
GGAGTACGTCGTCTTTAGGTTGGGGGGAGGGGTTTTATGCGATGGAGTTTCCCCACACTGAGTGGGTGGA
GACTGAAGTTAGGCCAGCTTGGCACTTGATGTAATTCTCCTTGGAATTTGCCCTTTTTGAGTTTGGATCT
TGGTTCATTCTCAAGCCTCAGACAGTGGTTCAAAGTTTTTTTCTTCCATTTCAGGTGTCGTGAGAAGGGC
GAATTCGACCCAAGTTTGTACAAAAAAGCAGGCTGGATCCAGGTGCCACCATGGTGAGCGAGCTGATTAA
GGAGAACATGCACATGAAGCTGTACATGGAGGGCACCGTGAACAACCACCACTTCAAGTGCACATCCGAG
GGCGAAGGCAAGCCCTACGAGGGCACCCAGACCATGAGAATCAAGGCGGTCGAGGGCGGCCCTCTCCCCT
TCGCCTTCGACATCCTGGCTACCAGCTTCATGTACGGCAGCAAAACCTTCATCAACCACACCCAGGGCAT
CCCCGACTTCTTTAAGCAGTCCTTCCCCGAGGGCTTCACATGGGAGAGAGTCACCACATACGAAGATGGG
GGCGTGCTGACCGCTACCCAGGACACCAGCCTCCAGGACGGCTGCCTCATCTACAACGTCAAGATCAGAG
GGGTGAACTTCCCATCCAACGGCCCTGTGATGCAGAAGAAAACACTCGGCTGGGAGGCCTCCACCGAGAC
ACTGTACCCCGCTGACGGCGGCCTGGAAGGCAGAGCCGACATGGCCCTGAAGCTCGTGGGCGGGGGCCAC
CTGATCTGCAACCTTAAGACCACATACAGATCCAAGAAACCCGCTAAGAACCTCAAGATGCCCGGCGTCT
ACTATGTGGACAGGAGACTGGAAAGAATCAAGGAGGCCGACAAAGAGACATACGTCGAGCAGCACGAGGT
GGCTGTGGCCAGATACTGCGACCTCCCTAGCAAACTGGGGCACAAACTTAATTGAGAATTCTACCACCCA
GCTTTCTTGTACAAAGTGGTACGTCTCAAGACCAGAGGTCTCTGCTTTAAATTAGATGTATGTGGGACGG
TAAACCAATGTATGTGGGACGGTAAACCAATGTATGTGGGACGGTAAACCAATGTATGTGGGACGGTAAA
CCACAACCAGAAGAGACCTGTGCTTCACTCCTCAGGTGCAGGCTGCCTATCAGAAGGTGGTGGCTGGTGT
GGCCAATGCCCTGGCTCACAAATACCACTGAGATCTTTTTCCCTCTGCCAAAAATTATGGGGACATCATG
AAGCCCCTTGAGCATCTGACTTCTGGCTAATAAAGGAAATTTATTTTCATTGCAATAGTGTGTTGGAATT
TTTTGTGTCTCTCACTCGGAAGGACATATGGGAGGGCAAATCATTTAAAACATCAGAATGAGTATTTGGT
TTAGAGTTTGGCAACATATGCCCATATGCTGGCTGCCATGAACAAAGGTTGGCTATAAAGAGGTCATCAG
TATATGAAACAGCCCCCTGCTGTCCATTCCTTATTCCATAGAAAAGCCTTGACTTGAGGTTAGATTTTTT
TTATATTTTGTTTTGTGTTATTTTTTTCTTTAACATCCCTAAAATTTTCCTTACATGTTTTACTAGCCAG
ATTTTTCCTCCTCTCCTGACTACTCCCAGTCATAGCTGTCCCTCTTCTCTTATGGAGATCCCGAGCGGTG
CGTTTTTATGCTTGTAGTATTGTATAATGTTTTTAAGATCCAAGCTTCTGACCTCTTCTCTTCCTCCCAC
AGGGCCTCGAGACAATTGCATCGATGGTACCAGTGAAAGTCTGCAATGAATTCGAGTTGGCGCGCCTGTC
ATTCTAAATCTCTCTTTCAGCCTAAAGCTTTTTCCCCGTATCCCCCCAGGTGTCTGCAGGCTCAAAGAGC
AGCGAGAAGCGTTCAGAGGAAAGCGATCCCGTGCCACCTTCCCCGTGCCCGGGCTGTCCCCGCACGCTGC
CGGCTCGGGGATGCGGGGGGAGCGCCGGACCGGAGCGGAGCCCCGGGCGGCTCGCTGCTGCCCCCTAGCG
GGGGAGGGACGTAATTACATCCCTGGGGGCTTTGGGAGGGGGCTGTCCCCGTGAGCTCCCAGGCGCGCCT
GTCATTCTAAATCTCTCTTTCAGCCTAAAGCTTTTTCCCCGTATCCCCCCAGGTGTCTGCAGGCTCAAAG
AGCAGCGAGAAGCGTTCAGAGGAAAGCGATCCCGTGCCACCTTCCCCGTGCCCGGGCTGTCCCCGCACGC
TGCCGGCTCGGGGATGCGGGGGGAGCGCCGGACCGGAGCGGAGCCCCGGGCGGCTCGCTGCTGCCCCCTA
GCGGGGGAGGGACGTAATTACATCCCTGGGGGCTTTGGGGGGGGGCTGTCCCCGTGAGCTCCCAGGCGCG
CCAACTCGGTACCGTATCGATGTCGACGTTAACGCTAGTGATATCAACTTTGTATAGAAAAGTTGGCTCC
GAATTCGCCCTTGACAGCAGAGATCCAGTTTGGTTAATTAATTGGCTCCGGTGCCCGTCAGTGGGCAGAG
CGCACATCGCCCACAGTCCCCGAGAAGTTGTGGGGAGGGGTCGGCAATTGAACCGGTGCCTAGAGAAGGT
GGCGCGGGGTAAACTGGGAAAGTGATGTCGTGTACTGGCTCCGCCTTTTTCCCGAGGGTGGGGGAGAACC
GTATATAAGTGCAGTAGTCGCCGTGAACGTTCTTTTTCGCAACGGGTTTGCCGCCAGAACACAGGTAAGT
GCCGTGTGTGGTTCCCGCGGGCCTGGCCTCTTTACGGGTTATGGCCCTTGCGTGCCTTGAATTACTTCCA
CCTGGCTGCAGTACGTGATTCTTGATCCCGAGCTTCGGGTTGGAAGTGGGTGGGAGAGTTCGAGGCCTTG
CGCTTAAGGAGCCCCTTCGCCTCGTGCTTGAGTTGAGGCCTGGCCTGGGCGCTGGGGCCGCCGCGTGCGA
ATCTGGTGGCACCTTCGCGCCTGTCTCGCTGCTTTCGATAAGTCTCTAGCCATTTAAAATTTTTGATGAC
CTGCTGCGACGCTTTTTTTCTGGCAAGATAGTCTTGTAAATGCGGGCCAAGATCTGCACACTGGTATTTC
GGTTTTTGGGGCCGCGGGCGGCGACGGGGCCCGTGCGTCCCAGCGCACATGTTCGGCGAGGCGGGGCCTG
CGAGCGCGGCCACCGAGAATCGGACGGGGGTAGTCTCAAGCTGGCCGGCCTGCTCTGGTGCCTGGCCTCG
CGCCGCCGTGTATCGCCCCGCCCTGGGCGGCAAGGCTGGCCCGGTCGGCACCAGTTGCGTGAGCGGAAAG
ATGGCCGCTTCCCGGCCCTGCTGCAGGGAGCTCAAAATGGAGGACGCGGCGCTCGGGAGAGCGGGCGGGT
GAGTCACCCACACAAAGGAAAAGGGCCTTTCCGTCCTCAGCCGTCGCTTCATGTGACTCCACGGAGTACC
GGGCGCCGTCCAGGCACCTCGATTAGTTCTCGAGCTTTTGGAGTACGTCGTCTTTAGGTTGGGGGGAGGG
GTTTTATGCGATGGAGTTTCCCCACACTGAGTGGGTGGAGACTGAAGTTAGGCCAGCTTGGCACTTGATG
TAATTCTCCTTGGAATTTGCCCTTTTTGAGTTTGGATCTTGGTTCATTCTCAAGCCTCAGACAGTGGTTC
AAAGTTTTTTTCTTCCATTTCAGGTGTCGTGAGAAGGGCGAATTCGACCCAAGTTTGTACAAAAAAGCAG
GCTCGCCACCATGGTGAGCAAGGGCGAGGAGCTGTTCACCGGGGTGGTGCCCATCCTGGTCGAGCTGGAC
GGCGACGTAAACGGCCACAAGTTCAGCGTGAGGGGCGAGGGCGAGGGCGATGCCACCAACGGCAAGCTGA
CCCTGAAGTTCATCTGCACCACCGGCAAGCTGCCCGTGCCCTGGCCCACCCTCGTGACCACCCTGAGCCA
CGGCGTGCAGTGCTTCGCCCGCTACCCCGACCACATGAAGCAGCACGACTTCTTCAAGTCCGCCATGCCC
GAAGGCTACGTCCAGGAGCGCACCATCTTCTTCAAGGACGACGGCACCTACAAGACCCGCGCCGAGGTGA
AGTTCGAGGGCGACACCCTAGTGAACCGCATCGAGCTGAAGGGCGTCGACTTCAAGGAGGACGGCAACAT
CCTGGGGCACAAGCTGGAGTACAACTTCAACAGCCACAACATCTATATCATGGCCGTCAAGCAGAAGAAC
GGCATCAAGGTGAACTTCAAGATCCGCCACAACGTGGAGGACGGCAGCGTGCAGCTCGCCGACCACTACC
AGCAGAACACCCCCATCGGCGACGGCCCCGTGCTGCTGCCCGACAGCCACTACCTGAGCACCCAGTCCGT
GCTGAGCAAAGACCCCAACGAGAAGCGCGATCACATGGTCCTGCTGGAGTTCCGCACCGCCGCCGGGATC
ACTCTCGGCATGGACGAGCTGTACAAGTAATACCACCCAGCTTTCTTGTACAAAGTGGTACGCGTGAATT
CACTCCTCAGGTGCAGGCTGCCTATCAGAAGGTGGTGGCTGGTGTGGCCAATGCCCTGGCTCACAAATAC
CACTGAGATCTTTTTCCCTCTGCCAAAAATTATGGGGACATCATGAAGCCCCTTGAGCATCTGACTTCTG
GCTAATAAAGGAAATTTATTTTCATTGCAATAGTGTGTTGGAATTTTTTGTGTCTCTCACTCGGAAGGAC
ATATGGGAGGGCAAATCATTTAAAACATCAGAATGAGTATTTGGTTTAGAGTTTGGCAACATATGCCCAT
ATGCTGGCTGCCATGAACAAAGGTTGGCTATAAAGAGGTCATCAGTATATGAAACAGCCCCCTGCTGTCC
ATTCCTTATTCCATAGAAAAGCCTTGACTTGAGGTTAGATTTTTTTTATATTTTGTTTTGTGTTATTTTT
TTCTTTAACATCCCTAAAATTTTCCTTACATGTTTTACTAGCCAGATTTTTCCTCCTCTCCTGACTACTC
CCAGTCATAGCTGTCCCTCTTCTCTTATGGAGATCCCTCGACCTGCAGCCCAAGCTTGGCGTAATCATGG
TCATAGCTGTTTCCTGTGTGAAATTGTTATCCGCTCACAATTCCACACAACATACGAGCCGGAAGCATAA
AGTGTAAAGCCTGGGGTGCCTAATGAGTGAGCTAACTCACATTAATTGCGTTGCGCTCACTGCCCGCTTT
CCAGTCGGGAAACCTGTCGTGCCAGCGGATCGACAGTACTAAGCTTGGTCTAATACCCAATCTCTCGTCT
TATCCAGATGTTTTATACGCCTCTGGCCCGTGTCTCAAAATCTCTGATGTTACATTGCACAAGATAAAAT
AATATCATCATGAACAATAAAACTGTCTGCTTACATAAACAGTAATACAAGGGGTGTTATGAGCCATATT
CAACGGGAAACGTCGAGGCCGCGATTAAATTCCAACATGGATGCTGATTTATATGGGTATAAATGGGCTC
GCGATAATGTCGGGCAATCAGGTGCGACAATCTATCGCTTGTATGGGAAGCCCGATGCGCCAGAGTTGTT
TCTGAAACATGGCAAAGGTAGCGTTGCCAATGATGTTACAGATGAGATGGTCAGACTAAACTGGCTGACG
GAATTTATGCCTCTTCCGACCATCAAGCATTTTATCCGTACTCCTGATGATGCATGGTTACTCACCACTG
CGATCCCCGGAAAAACAGCATTCCAGGTATTAGAAGAATATCCTGATTCAGGTGAAAATATTGTTGATGC
GCTGGCAGTGTTCCTGCGCCGGTTGCATTCGATTCCTGTTTGTAATTGTCCTTTTAACAGCGATCGCGTA
TTTCGTCTCGCTCAGGCGCAATCACGAATGAATAACGGTTTGGTTGATGCGAGTGATTTTGATGACGAGC
GTAATGGCTGGCCTGTTGAACAAGTCTGGAAAGAAATGCATAAACTTTTGCCATTCTCACCGGATTCAGT
CGTCACTCATGGTGATTTCTCACTTGATAACCTTATTTTTGACGAGGGGAAATTAATAGGTTGTATTGAT
GTTGGACGAGTCGGAATCGCAGACCGATACCAGGATCTTGCCATCCTATGGAACTGCCTCGGTGAGTTTT
CTCCTTCATTACAGAAACGGCTTTTTCAAAAATATGGTATTGATAATCCTGATATGAATAAATTGCAGTT
TCATTTGATGCTCGATGAGTTTTTCTAATCAGAATTGGTTAATTGGTTGTAACACTGGCAGAGCATTACG
CTGACTTGACGGGACGGCGCAAGCTCATGACCAAAATCCCTTAACGTGAGTTACGCGTCGTTCCACTGAG
CGTCAGAGGTATCACTAGTATTACAGAGGTAAGTTATAACAGTCGCCTAACCC
Features (pLannotate 1.2.2; 28 found; start..end, strand, type, name):
     87..675     -  rep_origin     ori: high-copy-number ColE1/pMB1/pBR322/pUC origin of replication
    846..1706    -  CDS            AmpR: β-lactamase; bla; confers resistance to ampicillin, carbenicillin, and related antibiotics
   1707..1778    -  promoter       AmpR promoter: bla
   1857..2456    +  CDS            PuroR: puromycin N-acetyltransferase; pac from Streptomyces alboniger; confers resistance to puromycin
   2461..2541    +  CDS            HBB (fragment): HBB_PONPY - Experimental evidence at transcript level: Swiss-Prot protein existence level 2. Involved in oxygen transport from the lung to the various peripheral tissues. From Pongo pygmaeus (Bornean orangutan).
   2612..2667    +  polyA_signal   β-globin poly(A) signal: rabbit β-globin polyadenylation signal (Gil and Proudfoot, 1987)
   3646..3666    +  protein_bind   attB4: mutant version of attB; core recombination site for the Gateway® BP reaction BP Clonase™
   3734..3945    +  promoter       EF-1α core promoter: core promoter for human elongation factor EF-1α
   3946..4884    +  intron         EF-1α intron A: intron upstream of the start codon of human EF-1α
   4911..4931    +  protein_bind   attB1: mutant version of attB; core recombination site for the Gateway® BP reaction BP Clonase™
   4951..5646    +  CDS            mKate2: mKate2 is a basic (constitutively fluorescent) red fluorescent protein published in 2009, derived from Entacmaea quadricolor. It is reported to be a rapidly-maturing monomer with moderate acid sensitivity.
   5666..5690    -  protein_bind   attB2: mutant version of attB; recombination site for the Gateway® BP reaction BP Clonase™
   5834..5908    +  CDS            HBB (fragment): HBB_PONPY - Experimental evidence at transcript level: Swiss-Prot protein existence level 2. Involved in oxygen transport from the lung to the various peripheral tissues. From Pongo pygmaeus (Bornean orangutan).
   5979..6034    +  polyA_signal   β-globin poly(A) signal: rabbit β-globin polyadenylation signal (Gil and Proudfoot, 1987)
   6418..6443    +  misc_feature   SA: splice acceptor site
   7115..7135    +  protein_bind   attB4: mutant version of attB; core recombination site for the Gateway® BP reaction BP Clonase™
   7203..7414    +  promoter       EF-1α core promoter: core promoter for human elongation factor EF-1α
   7415..8353    +  intron         EF-1α intron A: intron upstream of the start codon of human EF-1α
   8380..8400    +  protein_bind   attB1: mutant version of attB; core recombination site for the Gateway® BP reaction BP Clonase™
   8411..9127    +  CDS            EBFP2: EBFP2 is a basic (constitutively fluorescent) blue fluorescent protein published in 2007, derived from Aequorea victoria. It is reported to be a rapidly-maturing monomer with moderate acid sensitivity.
   9135..9159    -  protein_bind   attB2: mutant version of attB; recombination site for the Gateway® BP reaction BP Clonase™
   9163..9243    +  CDS            HBB (fragment): HBB_PONPY - Experimental evidence at transcript level: Swiss-Prot protein existence level 2. Involved in oxygen transport from the lung to the various peripheral tissues. From Pongo pygmaeus (Bornean orangutan).
   9314..9369    +  polyA_signal   β-globin poly(A) signal: rabbit β-globin polyadenylation signal (Gil and Proudfoot, 1987)
   9752..9774    -  protein_bind   lac operator (fragment): The lac repressor binds to the lac operator to inhibit transcription in E. coli. This inhibition can be relieved by adding lactose or isopropyl-β-D-thiogalactopyranoside (IPTG). lac repressor encoded by lacI
   9778..9808    -  promoter       lac promoter: promoter for the E. coli lac operon
   9823..9844    -  protein_bind   CAP binding site: CAP binding activates transcription in the presence of cAMP. E. coli catabolite activator protein
   9857..9896    -  CDS            lacI (fragment): lac repressor; lacI; The lac repressor binds to the lac operator to inhibit transcription in E. coli. This inhibition can be relieved by adding lactose or isopropyl-β-D-thiogalactopyranoside (IPTG).
  10069..10878   +  CDS            KanR: aminoglycoside phosphotransferase; aph(3')-Ia; confers resistance to kanamycin in bacteria or G418 (Geneticin®) in eukaryotes
