[The description below was written by a language model from this plasmid's Addgene catalogue record and pLannotate feature annotations shown in this document.]
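Description:
LSB-hsa-miR-299-5p is a mammalian expression plasmid built on the Low Sensor Backbone (LSB) and designed as a two-colour fluorescent sensor of microRNA activity. It replicates in E. coli from a high-copy ColE1/pUC-type origin and carries both a β-lactamase gene and an aph(3')-Ia kanamycin resistance gene, matching the dual ampicillin/kanamycin selection listed in the record. A puromycin N-acetyltransferase coding sequence followed by a rabbit β-globin polyadenylation signal is also present for selection in mammalian cells. No dedicated promoter for it is annotated in the feature table.

The payload consists of two parallel transcription units with the same architecture: the human EF-1α core promoter with its intron A, a fluorescent protein coding sequence flanked by Gateway attB1/attB2 sites (with attB4 upstream of the promoter, a footprint of modular assembly), and a β-globin poly(A) signal. One unit expresses the red protein mKate2 and, according to the record, carries a target site for human miR-299-5p in its 3' UTR. The target itself is not separately annotated, but there is an unannotated interval between attB2 and the β-globin sequences of this unit where it would lie. The other unit expresses EBFP2 without a target and serves as an internal reference for delivery and expression. When miR-299-5p is active in a cell, mKate2 output falls relative to EBFP2, so the red-to-blue ratio reports miRNA activity.

The depositors note that the repeated poly(A) element makes the plasmid inherently unstable, and that the physical plasmid has short insertions flanking the puromycin coding region that do not impair selection.
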