Addgene plasmid #103390: LSB-hsa-miR-299-5p
Purpose: Used to sense miRNA activity using fluorescence based tools. hsa-miR-299-5p target in 3' UTR of of mKate. miRNA activity can be measured by the repression of mKate2 relative to EBFP2 fluorescent proteins . Plasmid is inherently unstable; please see Depositor Comments
Depositing lab: Ron Weiss. Depositing organization: Massachusetts Institute of Technology. Publication: A mixed antagonistic/synergistic miRNA repression model enables accurate predictions of multi-input miRNA sensor activity. Gam JJ, Babb J, Weiss R. Nat Commun. 2018 Jun 22;9(1):2430. doi: 10.1038/s41467-018-04575-0. PubMed 29934631.
Backbone
  Vector backbone: Low Sensor Backbone (LSB)
  Vector type: Mammalian Expression, Synthetic Biology
Growth in bacteria
  Bacterial resistance: Ampicillin and Kanamycin, 100 & 50 μg/mL
  Growth temperature: 30°C
  Growth strain: NEB Stable
  Copy number: High Copy
Gene/Insert
  Gene/Insert name: hsa-miR-299-5p target
  Species: H. sapiens (human)
  Entrez Gene: MIR299 (a.k.a. MIRN299, mir-299)
  Promoter: EF-1a
  Cloning method: Gibson Cloning
Terms and licenses: Academic/Nonprofit Terms; Industry Terms: Not Available to Industry
Depositor comments: Please note that this plasmid is inherently unstable due to a repeating poly A element. We recommend performing a diagnostic digest on multiple colonies upon receipt. The depositors would like to note the presence of several discrepancies between the depositor sequence and physical plasmid sequence. In particular, the sequences upstream and downstream of the puromycin coding region have 10 bp insertions which do not affect the ability to perform puromycin selection. The sequences for those regions within the physical plasmids are as follows: Upstream of Puro: GAATTCGACCGCCTGTCTCAAGGTGCCACC; Downstream of Puro: GCTTTGAGACTACGCGTGAATTCACTCCTC.
How to cite: LSB-hsa-miR-299-5p was a gift from Ron Weiss (Addgene plasmid # 103390 ; http://n2t.net/addgene:103390 ; RRID:Addgene_103390)
