>Addgene plasmid #103390 | LSB-hsa-miR-299-5p | depositor partial sequence | sequence record 195830 | hsa-miR-299-5p target
ATGTATGTGGGACGGTAAACCA
