>Addgene plasmid #103390 | LSB-hsa-miR-299-5p | addgene partial sequence | sequence record 272301 | mKate2-F 5'-ACCCGCTAAGAACCTCAAGA-3'
TCAAGGAGGCCGACAAAGAGACATACGTCGAGCAGCACGAGGTGGCTGTGGCCAGATACTGCGACCTCCC
TAGCAAACTGGGGCACAAACTTAATTGAGAATTCTACCACCCAGCTTTCTTGTACAAAGTGGTACGTCTC
AAGACCAGAGGTCTCTGCTTTAAATTAGATGTATGTGGGACGGTAAACCAATGTATGTGGGACGGTAAAC
CAATGTATGTGGGACGGTAAACCAATGTATGTGGGACGGTAAACCACAACCAGAAGAGACCTGTGCTTCA
CTCCTCAGGTGCAGGCTGCCTATCAGAAGGTGGTGGCTGGTGTGGCCAATGCCCTGGCTCACAAATACCA
CTGAGATCTTTTTCCCTCTGCCAAAAATTATGGGGACATCATGAAGCCCCTTGAGCATCTGACTTCTGGC
TAATAAAGGAAATTTATTTTCATTGCAATAGTGTGTTGGAATTTTTTGTGTCTCTCACTCGGAAGGACAT
ATGGGAGGGCAAATCATTTAAAACATCAGAA
